Addgene plasmid #144404: TFORF2425
Purpose: Lentiviral vector for overexpressing transcription factor ORFs with unique 24-bp barcodes. Barcodes facilitate identification of transcription factors in pooled screens.
Depositing lab: Feng Zhang. Depositing organization: Broad Institute. Publication: A transcription factor atlas of directed differentiation. Joung J, Ma S, Tay T, Geiger-Schuller KR, Kirchgatterer PC, Verdine VK, Guo B, Arias-Garcia MA, Allen WE, Singh A, Kuksenko O, Abudayyeh OO, Gootenberg JS, Fu Z, Macrae RK, Buenrostro JD, Regev A, Zhang F. Cell. 2023 Jan 5;186(1):209-229.e26. doi: 10.1016/j.cell.2022.11.026. PubMed 36608654.
Backbone
  Vector backbone: pLX_TRC317
  Backbone manufacturer: Broad Institute Genetic Perturbation Platform
  Backbone size w/o insert (bp): 8264
  Vector type: Mammalian Expression, Lentiviral
  Selectable markers: Puromycin
Growth in bacteria
  Bacterial resistance: Ampicillin, 100 μg/mL
  Growth temperature: 30°C
  Growth strain: NEB Stable
  Copy number: High Copy
Gene/Insert
  Gene/Insert name: ZNF646
  Species: H. sapiens (human)
  Insert size (bp): 5600
  Entrez Gene: ZNF646 (a.k.a. KIAA0296)
  Promoter: EF1a
  Cloning method: Unknown
  Sequencing primers: 5′ GGGTGGAGACTGAAGTTAGGCCAG; 3′ CACATAGCGTAAAAGGAGCAACATAG
Terms and licenses: Academic/Nonprofit Terms; Industry Terms: Not Available to Industry
Depositor comments: XM_011545990,XM_005255711,XM_005255710,NM_014699,ENST00000300850 . The transcription factor ORF portion of this plasmid was synthesized by Genewiz. Please test multiple small colonies in case of plasmid recombination. To make this collection available in a timely manner, a portion of this collection was not fully sequenced by Addgene. If an Addgene verified full plasmid sequence is not available, please contact us prior to placing an order to request the full sequence.
How to cite: TFORF2425 was a gift from Feng Zhang (Addgene plasmid # 144404 ; http://n2t.net/addgene:144404 ; RRID:Addgene_144404)
