[The description below was written by a language model from this plasmid's Addgene catalogue record and pLannotate feature annotations shown in this document.]
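Description:
TFORF2425 is a third-generation-style, self-inactivating lentiviral expression plasmid built on the pLX_TRC317 backbone and carrying the human zinc-finger gene ZNF646 (also known as KIAA0296) as its transcription factor ORF. In bacteria it is maintained through a high-copy ColE1/pUC-type origin and selected with ampicillin via the β-lactamase gene. An f1 origin and remnants of a lac/T7/T3 cloning region are also present in the backbone. The depositor notes that the plasmid can recombine, which is common for LTR-containing vectors with large inserts. The sequenced record is about 13.9 kb, consistent with the stated backbone plus an insert of roughly 5.6 kb.

The viral genome is transcribed in packaging cells from an RSV promoter fused to a truncated HIV-1 5' LTR. This is followed by the Ψ packaging signal, a gag fragment, the Rev response element for Rev-dependent nuclear export, and a cPPT/CTS element. Between the LTRs, an SV40 early promoter drives puromycin N-acetyltransferase for selection of transduced mammalian cells, and the strong constitutive EF-1α promoter drives the synthesized ZNF646 coding sequence. Downstream lie a WPRE, which enhances transcript stability and expression, and the ΔU3 3' LTR, which inactivates the LTR promoter after integration. An SV40 polyadenylation signal follows the 3' LTR.

According to the catalogue entry, each construct in this collection carries a unique 24-bp barcode, though the barcode is not annotated in the feature table. The barcode allows the overexpressed transcription factor to be identified in pooled screens, such as those probing directed differentiation.
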