Features (pLannotate 1.2.2; 31 found; start..end, strand, type, name):
      5..231     +  promoter       RSV promoter: Rous sarcoma virus enhancer/promoter
    232..412     +  LTR            5' LTR (truncated): truncated 5' long terminal repeat (LTR) from HIV-1
    459..584     +  misc_feature   HIV-1 Ψ: packaging signal of human immunodeficiency virus type 1
    568..931     +  CDS            HIV-1 gag (fragment): gag protein from human immunodeficiency virus 1; gag
   1077..1310    +  misc_feature   RRE: The Rev response element (RRE) of HIV-1 allows for Rev-dependent mRNA export from the nucleus to the cytoplasm.
   1687..1713    +  CDS            Rev (fragment): human immunodeficiency virus 1 (HIV-1) Rev protein; rev; enhances nuclear export of unspliced and incompletely spliced viral mRNAs
   1720..1743    +  promoter       SV40 promoter (fragment): SV40 early promoter
   1744..1815    +  promoter       SV40 promoter (fragment): SV40 enhancer and early promoter
   1839..1974    +  rep_origin     SV40 ori: SV40 origin of replication
   2020..2616    +  CDS            PuroR (fragment): puromycin N-acetyltransferase; pac from Streptomyces; confers resistance to puromycin
   2665..2782    +  misc_feature   cPPT/CTS: central polypurine tract and central termination sequence of HIV-1
   2847..2913    +  CDS            small t antigen (fragment): SV40 (simian virus 40) small t antigen
   2920..4098    +  promoter       EF-1α promoter: strong constitutive promoter for human elongation factor EF-1α
   4115..9610    +  CDS            ZNF646: ZN646_HUMAN - Also known as KIAA0296 Experimental evidence at protein level: Swiss-Prot protein existence level 1. May be involved in transcriptional regulation. From Homo sapiens (Human).
   9626..9679    +  promoter       U6 promoter (fragment): RNA polymerase III promoter for human U6 snRNA
   9721..10309   +  misc_feature   WPRE: woodchuck hepatitis virus posttranscriptional regulatory element
  10360..10379   +  misc_feature   cPPT/CTS (fragment): central polypurine tract and central termination sequence of HIV-1
  10381..10614   +  LTR            3' LTR (ΔU3): self-inactivating 3' long terminal repeat (LTR) from HIV-1
  10692..10813   +  polyA_signal   SV40 poly(A) signal: SV40 polyadenylation signal
  10853..10988   +  rep_origin     SV40 ori: SV40 origin of replication
  11009..11027   -  promoter       T7 promoter: promoter for bacteriophage T7 RNA polymerase
  11035..11190   +  CDS            lacZα (fragment): LacZα fragment of β-galactosidase; lacZ fragment
  11195..11623   +  rep_origin     f1 ori (sequence partly withheld): f1 bacteriophage origin of replication; arrow indicates direction of (+) strand synthesis
  11676..11780   +  promoter       AmpR promoter: bla
  11781..12641   +  CDS            AmpR: β-lactamase; bla; confers resistance to ampicillin, carbenicillin, and related antibiotics
  12812..13400   +  rep_origin     ori: high-copy-number ColE1/pMB1/pBR322/pUC origin of replication
  13583..13675   +  CDS            lacI (fragment): lac repressor; lacI; The lac repressor binds to the lac operator to inhibit transcription in E. coli. This inhibition can be relieved by adding lactose or isopropyl-β-D-thiogalactopyranoside (IPTG).
  13688..13709   +  protein_bind   CAP binding site: CAP binding activates transcription in the presence of cAMP. E. coli catabolite activator protein
  13724..13754   +  promoter       lac promoter: promoter for the E. coli lac operon
  13758..13780   +  protein_bind   lac operator (fragment): The lac repressor binds to the lac operator to inhibit transcription in E. coli. This inhibition can be relieved by adding lactose or isopropyl-β-D-thiogalactopyranoside (IPTG). lac repressor encoded by lacI
  13823..13841   +  promoter       T3 promoter: promoter for bacteriophage T3 RNA polymerase
>Addgene plasmid #144404 | TFORF2425 | addgene full sequence | sequence record 473289 | Addgene NGS Result
TTAATGTAGTCTTATGCAATACTCTTGTAGTCTTGCAACATGGTAACGATGAGTTAGCAACATGCCTTAC
AAGGAGAGAAAAAGCACCGTGCATGCCGATTGGTGGAAGTAAGGTGGTACGATCGTGCCTTATTAGGAAG
GCAACAGACGGGTCTGACATGGATTGGACGAACCACTGAATTGCCGCATTGCAGAGATATTGTATTTAAG
TGCCTAGCTCGATACATAAACGGGTCTCTCTGGTTAGACCAGATCTGAGCCTGGGAGCTCTCTGGCTAAC
TAGGGAACCCACTGCTTAAGCCTCAATAAAGCTTGCCTTGAGTGCTTCAAGTAGTGTGTGCCCGTCTGTT
GTGTGACTCTGGTAACTAGAGATCCCTCAGACCCTTTTAGTCAGTGTGGAAAATCTCTAGCAGTGGCGCC
CGAACAGGGACTTGAAAGCGAAAGGGAAACCAGAGGAGCTCTCTCGACGCAGGACTCGGCTTGCTGAAGC
GCGCACGGCAAGAGGCGAGGGGCGGCGACTGGTGAGTACGCCAAAAATTTTGACTAGCGGAGGCTAGAAG
GAGAGAGATGGGTGCGAGAGCGTCAGTATTAAGCGGGGGAGAATTAGATCGCGATGGGAAAAAATTCGGT
TAAGGCCAGGGGGAAAGAAAAAATATAAATTAAAACATATAGTATGGGCAAGCAGGGAGCTAGAACGATT
CGCAGTTAATCCTGGCCTGTTAGAAACATCAGAAGGCTGTAGACAAATACTGGGACAGCTACAACCATCC
CTTCAGACAGGATCAGAAGAACTTAGATCATTATATAATACAGTAGCAACCCTCTATTGTGTGCATCAAA
GGATAGAGATAAAAGACACCAAGGAAGCTTTAGACAAGATAGAGGAAGAGCAAAACAAAAGTAAGACCAC
CGCACAGCAAGCGGCCGCTGATCTTCAGACCTGGAGGAGGAGATATGAGGGACAATTGGAGAAGTGAATT
ATATAAATATAAAGTAGTAAAAATTGAACCATTAGGAGTAGCACCCACCAAGGCAAAGAGAAGAGTGGTG
CAGAGAGAAAAAAGAGCAGTGGGAATAGGAGCTTTGTTCCTTGGGTTCTTGGGAGCAGCAGGAAGCACTA
TGGGCGCAGCGTCAATGACGCTGACGGTACAGGCCAGACAATTATTGTCTGGTATAGTGCAGCAGCAGAA
CAATTTGCTGAGGGCTATTGAGGCGCAACAGCATCTGTTGCAACTCACAGTCTGGGGCATCAAGCAGCTC
CAGGCAAGAATCCTGGCTGTGGAAAGATACCTAAAGGATCAACAGCTCCTGGGGATTTGGGGTTGCTCTG
GAAAACTCATTTGCACCACTGCTGTGCCTTGGAATGCTAGTTGGAGTAATAAATCTCTGGAACAGATTTG
GAATCACACGACCTGGATGGAGTGGGACAGAGAAATTAACAATTACACAAGCTTAATACACTCCTTAATT
GAAGAATCGCAAAACCAGCAAGAAAAGAATGAACAAGAATTATTGGAATTAGATAAATGGGCAAGTTTGT
GGAATTGGTTTAACATAACAAATTGGCTGTGGTATATAAAATTATTCATAATGATAGTAGGAGGCTTGGT
AGGTTTAAGAATAGTTTTTGCTGTACTTTCTATAGTGAATAGAGTTAGGCAGGGATATTCACCATTATCG
TTTCAGACCCACCTCCCAACCCCGAGGGGACCCATGCATTGCATCTCAATTAGTCAGCAACCAGGTGTGG
AAAGTCCCCAGGCTCCCCAGCAGGCAGAAGTATGCAAAGCATGCGTCTCAATTAGTCAGCAACCATAGTC
CCGCCCCTAACTCCGCCCATCCCGCCCCTAACTCCGCCCAGTTCCGCCCATTCTCCGCCCCATGGCTGAC
TAATTTTTTTTATTTATGCAGAGGCCGAGGCCGCCTCGGCCTCTGAGCTATTCCAGAAGTAGTGAGGAGG
CTTTTTTGGAGGCCTAGGCTTTTGCAAAAAGCTTTCTAGAGGTACCACCGGAGCTTACCATGACCGAGTA
CAAGCCCACGGTGCGCCTCGCCACCCGCGACGACGTCCCCAGGGCCGTACGCACCCTCGCCGCCGCGTTC
GCCGACTACCCCGCCACGCGCCACACCGTCGATCCGGACCGCCACATCGAGCGGGTCACCGAGCTGCAAG
AACTCTTCCTCACGCGCGTCGGGCTCGACATCGGCAAGGTGTGGGTCGCGGACGACGGCGCCGCCGTGGC
GGTCTGGACCACGCCGGAGAGCGTCGAAGCGGGGGCGGTGTTCGCCGAGATCGGCCCGCGCATGGCCGAG
TTGAGCGGTTCCCGGCTGGCCGCGCAGCAACAGATGGAAGGCCTCCTGGCGCCGCACCGGCCCAAGGAGC
CCGCGTGGTTCCTGGCCACCGTCGGCGTCTCGCCCGACCACCAGGGCAAGGGTCTGGGCAGCGCCGTCGT
GCTCCCCGGAGTGGAGGCGGCCGAGCGCGCCGGGGTGCCCGCCTTCCTGGAGACCTCCGCGCCCCGCAAC
CTCCCCTTCTACGAGCGGCTCGGCTTCACCGTCACCGCCGACGTCGAGGTGCCCGAAGGACCGCGCACCT
GGTGCATGACCCGCAAGCCCGGTGCCAGTTAACGAATTCTAGATCTTGAGACAAATGGCAGTATTCATCC
ACAATTTTAAAAGAAAAGGGGGGATTGGGGGGTACAGTGCAGGGGAAAGAATAGTAGACATAATAGCAAC
AGACATACAAACTAAAGAATTACAAAAACAAATTACAAAAATTCAAAATTTTCGGGTTTATTACAGGGAC
AGCAGAGATCCACTTTGGCGCCGGCTCGAGGCCTGCAGGTGCAAAGATGGATAAAGTTTTAAACAGAGAG
GAATCTTTGCAGCTAATGGACCTTCTAGGTCTTGAAAGGAGTGGGAATTGGCTCCGGTGCCCGTCAGTGG
GCAGAGCGCACATCGCCCACAGTCCCCGAGAAGTTGGGGGGAGGGGTCGGCAATTGAACCGGTGCCTAGA
GAAGGTGGCGCGGGGTAAACTGGGAAAGTGATGTCGTGTACTGGCTCCGCCTTTTTCCCGAGGGTGGGGG
AGAACCGTATATAAGTGCAGTAGTCGCCGTGAACGTTCTTTTTCGCAACGGGTTTGCCGCCAGAACACAG
GTAAGTGCCGTGTGTGGTTCCCGCGGGCCTGGCCTCTTTACGGGTTATGGCCCTTGCGTGCCTTGAATTA
CTTCCACCTGGCTGCAGTACGTGATTCTTGATCCCGAGCTTCGGGTTGGAAGTGGGTGGGAGAGTTCGAG
GCCTTGCGCTTAAGGAGCCCCTTCGCCTCGTGCTTGAGTTGAGGCCTGGCCTGGGCGCTGGGGCCGCCGC
GTGCGAATCTGGTGGCACCTTCGCGCCTGTCTCGCTGCTTTCGATAAGTCTCTAGCCATTTAAAATTTTT
GATGACCTGCTGCGACGCTTTTTTTCTGGCAAGATAGTCTTGTAAATGCGGGCCAAGATCTGCACACTGG
TATTTCGGTTTTTGGGGCCGCGGGCGGCGACGGGGCCCGTGCGTCCCAGCGCACATGTTCGGCGAGGCGG
GGCCTGCGAGCGCGGCCACCGAGAATCGGACGGGGGTAGTCTCAAGCTGGCCGGCCTGCTCTGGTGCCTG
GCCTCGCGCCGCCGTGTATCGCCCCGCCCTGGGCGGCAAGGCTGGCCCGGTCGGCACCAGTTGCGTGAGC
GGAAAGATGGCCGCTTCCCGGCCCTGCTGCAGGGAGCTCAAAATGGAGGACGCGGCGCTCGGGAGAGCGG
GCGGGTGAGTCACCCACACAAAGGAAAAGGGCCTTTCCGTCCTCAGCCGTCGCTTCATGTGACTCCACGG
AGTACCGGGCGCCGTCCAGGCACCTCGATTAGTTCTCGAGCTTTTGGAGTACGTCGTCTTTAGGTTGGGG
GGAGGGGTTTTATGCGATGGAGTTTCCCCACACTGAGTGGGTGGAGACTGAAGTTAGGCCAGCTTGGCAC
TTGATGTAATTCTCCTTGGAATTTGCCCTTTTTGAGTTTGGATCTTGGTTCATTCTCAAGCCTCAGACAG
TGGTTCAAAGTTTTTTTCTTCCATTTCAGGTGTCGTGAGGCTAGCACCGCCACCATGGAGGACACACCCC
CCTCACTCAGCTGCTCCGACTGTCAGCGCCACTTTCCCAGCCTCCCAGAGCTCTCTCGGCACCGAGAACT
GCTCCATCCATCTCCCAACCAGGACAGTGAGGAGGCTGACAGCATCCCTCGGCCCTACCGTTGTCAGCAG
TGTGGGCGGGGCTACCGTCACCCCGGGAGCCTGGTTAACCATCGTCGGACCCACGAGACTGGCCTTTTCC
CCTGTACCACCTGTGGCAAGGACTTCTCCAATCCCATGGCTCTCAAGAGCCATATGAGGACACATGCTCC
TGAGGGCCGCCGCAGGCACAGGCCCCCACGCCCCAAGGAAGCCACTCCACACCTCCAGGGTGAGACGGTG
TCCACTGACTCCTGGGGCCAAAGGCTTGGCTCTAGTGAAGGCTGGGAAAACCAGACAAAACATACAGAAG
AGACACCTGACTGTGAATCTGTACCTGACCCCAGGGCAGCTTCGGGTACGTGGGAAGATCTGCCCACCAG
ACAAAGAGAAGGCTTGGCAAGCCACCCAGGTCCTGAGGATGGTGCAGACGGCTGGGGACCCTCCACTAAC
TCTGCCAGAGCCCCTCCTCTCCCCATCCCAGCCAGCAGCCTTCTTAGCAACTTGGAACAGTATCTGGCTG
AATCAGTAGTGAACTTCACAGGGGGCCAGGAGCCCACCCAGTCCCCTCCTGCTGAGGAGGAGCGGCGGTA
CAAATGTAGTCAGTGTGGCAAGACCTACAAGCACGCCGGGAGCCTCACCAACCACCGCCAGAGCCACACG
CTGGGCATCTACCCCTGTGCCATCTGTTTCAAGGAGTTCTCTAACCTCATGGCTCTGAAGAACCACTCTC
GACTGCATGCCCAGTATCGGCCTTACCACTGTCCCCACTGCCCCCGTGTCTTCCGGCTCCCCCGGGAGCT
GCTGGAACACCAGCAGTCCCATGAGGGTGAAAGGCAGGAGCCACGCTGGGAGGAGAAAGGGATGCCCACC
ACCAATGGGCACACAGATGAGAGCAGCCAGGACCAGCTCCCCAGTGCACAGATGCTGAATGGCTCTGCGG
AGCTCAGCACCTCTGGGGAGCTGGAGGACAGTGGCCTGGAGGAATACCGGCCTTTCCGCTGTGGGGACTG
TGGCCGTACTTACCGCCATGCTGGGAGCCTCATCAACCATCGAAAGAGCCACCAGACAGGTGTCTACCCC
TGCTCACTCTGTTCTAAGCAGCTGTTCAATGCGGCTGCCCTCAAAAACCATGTGCGGGCTCATCACAGGC
CCAGGCAAGGAGTTGGGGAAAATGGGCAGCCATCAGTCCCACCAGCTCCCCTGCTGCTGGCTGAGACCAC
CCACAAAGAGGAAGAGGACCCCACCACCACCCTGGACCATCGGCCCTATAAGTGCAGTGAGTGTGGTCGT
GCTTACCGCCACCGGGGGAGCCTGGTGAACCATCGCCACAGCCATCGGACTGGAGAGTACCAGTGCTCAC
TCTGTCCCCGCAAGTACCCCAATCTCATGGCCCTGCGCAACCACGTGCGGGTACATTGCAAGGCTGCTCG
CCGAAGTGCAGACATCGGGGCTGAGGGTGCCCCCAGCCACCTCAAGGTAGAACTCCCGCCTGACCCAGTG
GAGGCAGAGGCAGCCCCGCACACAGATCAGGACCATGTGTGCAAACATGAAGAAGAGGCCACGGACATCA
CCCCAGCAGCAGACAAGACAGCAGCACATATCTGTAGCATCTGTGGGCTGCTCTTTGAAGACGCTGAGAG
CCTTGAACGTCATGGCCTGACTCATGGGGCAGGGGAAAAGGAAAATAGCAGAACAGAGACCACAATGTCA
CCTCCTAGGGCCTTTGCCTGCCGAGACTGTGGAAAGAGCTATCGCCACTCAGGCAGCCTTATCAACCACA
GGCAGACCCACCAGACAGGAGACTTCAGTTGTGGGGCCTGTGCCAAGCACTTCCACACCATGGCTGCCAT
GAAGAACCACTTGCGCCGGCACAGTCGGCGGCGGAGCAGGCGGCATCGGAAGCGGGCTGGCGGTGCCAGC
GGTGGGAGAGAAGCCAAACTCCTGGCAGCGGAGAGCTGGACCCGGGAGCTAGAAGACAATGAAGGCCTGG
AGTCTCCCCAAGACCCTTCAGGGGAAAGTCCTCATGGGGCTGAAGGCAACCTGGAAAGTGATGGGGACTG
TTTGCAGGCTGAATCTGAAGGGGACAAATGTGGGCTTGAGAGGGATGAGACCCATTTCCAGGGTGATAAA
GAGAGCGGAGGCACTGGGGAAGGACTGGAAAGGAAGGATGCCAGTTTACTTGACAACTTGGACATCCCAG
GTGAGGAAGGTGGTGGCACTCACTTCTGCGATAGCCTCACTGGGGTGGATGAAGACCAGAAGCCAGCCAC
TGGCCAACCCAACTCCTCTTCCCACTCTGCCAATGCTGTCACTGGCTGGCAGGCTGGGGCCGCTCACACA
TGCTCTGACTGTGGGCATTCTTTCCCCCATGCCACTGGCCTGCTGAGCCACAGGCCCTGCCACCCACCAG
GCATCTATCAGTGCTCCCTCTGCCCGAAGGAGTTTGACTCTCTGCCTGCCCTCCGCAGCCACTTCCAGAA
CCATAGGCCTGGGGAGGCGACCTCAGCACAGCCTTTCCTCTGCTGCCTCTGTGGCATGATCTTCCCTGGG
CGGGCTGGCTACAGGCTTCACCGGCGCCAGGCCCACAGCTCCTCTGGCATGACTGAGGGCTCAGAGGAGG
AGGGGGAAGAGGAAGGAGTGGCAGAGGCAGCCCCTGCACGCAGTCCACCACTGCAGCTCTCGGAAGCAGA
GCTGCTGAATCAGCTGCAGCGGGAGGTGGAAGCGCTGGACAGTGCAGGGTATGGGCACATCTGTGGCTGC
TGTGGTCAGACCTACGATGACCTGGGGAGCCTGGAGCGTCACCACCAAAGTCAGAGTTCTGGGACTACTG
CAGACAAGGCTCCCAGCCCCTTGGGAGTGGCAGGTGATGCCATGGAGATGGTCGTGGACAGTGTCTTGGA
GGACATAGTGAATTCTGTCTCTGGAGAGGGTGGAGATGCCAAGTCTCAAGAGGGAGCAGGCACCCCCTTG
GGAGACAGCCTCTGCATCCAGGGTGGGGAAAGTTTGTTGGAGGCTCAGCCCCGCCCCTTCCGCTGCAACC
AGTGTGGCAAGACCTATCGCCATGGGGGCAGCCTGGTGAACCACCGCAAGATCCACCAGACTGGAGACTT
TCTCTGCCCTGTCTGCTCCCGCTGCTACCCCAACCTGGCTGCCTACCGTAATCATCTGCGGAACCACCCT
CGCTGCAAAGGCTCTGAGCCCCAGGTTGGGCCCATCCCAGAGGCAGCAGGTAGCAGTGAGCTGCAGGTTG
GGCCCATCCCAGAAGGAGGCAGCAACAAGCCCCAGCACATGGCAGAGGAGGGGCCGGGGCAAGCAGAAGT
CGAGAAGCTCCAGGAAGAACTTAAAGTGGAGCCCCTGGAGGAAGTGGCCAGGGTGAAAGAAGAGGTGTGG
GAGGAGACCACTGTGAAGGGGGAGGAGATAGAGCCCAGGCTGGAGACTGCCGAGAAGGGCTGCCAGACTG
AAGCCAGCTCTGAGCGGCCCTTCAGCTGCGAGGTGTGTGGCCGATCCTACAAGCACGCCGGCAGCCTCAT
CAACCACCGGCAGAGCCACCAGACCGGCCACTTTGGCTGTCAGGCCTGCTCCAAGGGCTTCTCAAACCTC
ATGTCCCTCAAGAACCACCGGCGCATCCATGCAGATCCCCGACGTTTCCGCTGCAGCGAGTGTGGGAAGG
CCTTCCGCCTGCGGAAACAGCTGGCCAGCCACCAGCGGGTCCACATGGAACGGCGTGGGGGTGGGGGCAC
CCGAAAGGCGACTCGGGAAGATCGGCCCTTCCGCTGTGGGCAGTGCGGGCGGACCTATCGCCACGCCGGC
AGCCTCCTGAACCACCGGCGCAGCCACGAGACGGGCCAGTACAGCTGCCCCACCTGCCCCAAGACCTACT
CCAACCGCATGGCCCTGAAGGACCACCAGAGGCTGCACTCAGAGAATCGGCGGCGACGGGCTGGACGGTC
CAGGCGCACAGCTGTGCGTTGCGCCCTCTGTGGCCGCAGCTTCCCTGGCCGGGGATCTTTGGAGCGGCAC
CTGCGGGAGCATGAGGAGACAGAAAGGGAGCCAGCCAATGGCCAGGGAGGCCTGGATGGCACAGCGGCCA
GTGAGGCGAACCTGACTGGCAGCCAGGGACTAGAGACCCAATTGGGTGGTGCTGAGCCAGTACCCCACTT
GGAGGATGGAGTCCCAAGGCCAGGGGAGCGCAGTCAGAGCCCCATCAGGGCAGCAAGCTCAGAAGCCCCA
GAGCCACTGTCCTGGGGTGCAGGGAAGGCAGGTGGGTGGCCGGTAGGTGGGGGACTGGGGAATCATAGTG
GAGGCTGGGTTCCTCAGTTCCTAACTAGGTCAGAGGAGCCAGAGGACAGTGTCCACAGGAGTCCTTGCCA
CGCTGGTGACTGCCAGCTCAATGGACCTACTCTGAGTCACATGGATAGCTGGGACAACAGAGACAACAGC
TCTCAGCTGCAGCCAGGGAGCCACTCCTCTTGCAGCCAGTGTGGCAAGACTTACTGCCAGTCAGGCAGCC
TCTTGAACCACAACACCAACAAGACAGACCGACACTATTGCCTGCTCTGCTCCAAGGAGTTCTTAAATCC
TGTGGCCACAAAGAGCCACAGCCACAACCACATAGACGCCCAGACCTTTGCCTGTCCTGACTGTGGCAAA
GCCTTTGAGTCCCACCAGGAACTGGCCAGCCACCTGCAGGCTCATGCCCGGGGCCACAGCCAGGTGCCAG
CCCAGATGGAGGAGGCCAGAGATCCCAAAGCCGGGACTGGGGAGGACCAGGTGGTTCTCCCTGGTCAAGG
GAAAGCCCAGGAGGCCCCATCAGAAACCCCCAGAGGCCCAGGAGAGAGTGTGGAGAGAGCCAGGGGAGGA
CAAGCGGTGACGTCCATGGCGGCTGAGGACAAGGAGCGGCCCTTCCGCTGCACCCAGTGCGGGCGCTCCT
ACCGCCATGCTGGCAGCCTGCTGAACCACCAGAAGGCCCACACCACAGGGTTGTACCCGTGCTCCCTCTG
TCCCAAACTTCTCCCTAACCTGCTGTCTCTTAAGAACCACAGCAGGACCCACACGGACCCCAAGCGCCAC
TGCTGCAGCATCTGTGGCAAGGCCTTTCGGACAGCTGCCCGGCTGGAGGGCCACGGGCGGGTCCATGCAC
CCCGGGAGGGGCCTTTCACCTGCCCCCATTGTCCCCGCCACTTCCGCCGCCGAATCAGCTTCGTGCAGCA
CCAGCAGCAGCACCAGGAGGAGTGGACGGTGGCCGGCTCCGGAGCCCCAGTGGCACCAGTGACGGGCAGA
GGGGACTTGCCATTGCCCCCTCCACCCACCCCCACGACCCCACTCCTGGATCCTTCACCCCAGTGGCCTG
CAGACCTCAGCTTCTCCCTCTAGTAATGAACTAGTCCGTAACTTGAAAGTATTTCGATTTCTTGGCTTTA
TATATCTTGTGGAAAGGACGATGCACGCAACTTGGCTATAATGCTACGCGTTAAGTCGACAATCAACCTC
TGGATTACAAAATTTGTGAAAGATTGACTGGTATTCTTAACTATGTTGCTCCTTTTACGCTATGTGGATA
CGCTGCTTTAATGCCTTTGTATCATGCTATTGCTTCCCGTATGGCTTTCATTTTCTCCTCCTTGTATAAA
TCCTGGTTGCTGTCTCTTTATGAGGAGTTGTGGCCCGTTGTCAGGCAACGTGGCGTGGTGTGCACTGTGT
TTGCTGACGCAACCCCCACTGGTTGGGGCATTGCCACCACCTGTCAGCTCCTTTCCGGGACTTTCGCTTT
CCCCCTCCCTATTGCCACGGCGGAACTCATCGCCGCCTGCCTTGCCCGCTGCTGGACAGGGGCTCGGCTG
TTGGGCACTGACAATTCCGTGGTGTTGTCGGGGAAATCATCGTCCTTTCCTTGGCTGCTCGCCTGTGTTG
CCACCTGGATTCTGCGCGGGACGTCCTTCTGCTACGTCCCTTCGGCCCTCAATCCAGCGGACCTTCCTTC
CCGCGGCCTGCTGCCGGCTCTGCGGCCTCTTCCGCGTCTTCGCCTTCGCCCTCAGACGAGTCGGATCTCC
CTTTGGGCCGCCTCCCCGCGTCGACTTTAAGACCAATGACTTACAAGGCAGCTGTAGATCTTAGCCACTT
TTTAAAAGAAAAGGGGGGACTGGAAGGGCTAATTCACTCCCAACGAAGACAAGATCTGCTTTTTGCTTGT
ACTGGGTCTCTCTGGTTAGACCAGATCTGAGCCTGGGAGCTCTCTGGCTAACTAGGGAACCCACTGCTTA
AGCCTCAATAAAGCTTGCCTTGAGTGCTTCAAGTAGTGTGTGCCCGTCTGTTGTGTGACTCTGGTAACTA
GAGATCCCTCAGACCCTTTTAGTCAGTGTGGAAAATCTCTAGCAGTACGTATAGTAGTTCATGTCATCTT
ATTATTCAGTATTTATAACTTGCAAAGAAATGAATATCAGAGAGTGAGAGGAACTTGTTTATTGCAGCTT
ATAATGGTTACAAATAAAGCAATAGCATCACAAATTTCACAAATAAAGCATTTTTTTCACTGCATTCTAG
TTGTGGTTTGTCCAAACTCATCAATGTATCTTATCATGTCTGGCTCTAGCTATCCCGCCCCTAACTCCGC
CCATCCCGCCCCTAACTCCGCCCAGTTCCGCCCATTCTCCGCCCCATGGCTGACTAATTTTTTTTATTTA
TGCAGAGGCCGAGGCCGCCTCGGCCTCTGAGCTATTCCAGAAGTAGTGAGGAGGCTTTTTTGGAGGCCTA
GGGACGTACCCAATTCGCCCTATAGTGAGTCGTATTACGCGCGCTCACTGGCCGTCGTTTTACAACGTCG
TGACTGGGAAAACCCTGGCGTTACCCAACTTAATCGCCTTGCAGCACATCCCCCTTTCGCCAGCTGGCGT
AATAGCGAAGAGGCCCGCACCGATCGCCCTTCCCAACAGTTGCGCAGCCTGAATGGCGAATGGG
[124 nt withheld, positions 11195-11318]
C
[91 nt withheld, positions 11320-11410]
A
[49 nt withheld, positions 11412-11460]
CCTTTGACGTTGGAGTCCACGTTCTTT
[37 nt withheld, positions 11488-11524]
ACCCTATCTCGGTCTATTCTTTTGATTTATAAGGGATTTTGCCGATTTCGGCCTATTGGTTAAAAAATGA
GCTGATTTAACAAAAATTTAACGCGAATTTTAACAAAATATTAACGCTTACAATTTAGGTGGCACTTTTC
GGGGAAATGTGCGCGGAACCCCTATTTGTTTATTTTTCTAAATACATTCAAATATGTATCCGCTCATGAG
ACAATAACCCTGATAAATGCTTCAATAATATTGAAAAAGGAAGAGTATGAGTATTCAACATTTCCGTGTC
GCCCTTATTCCCTTTTTTGCGGCATTTTGCCTTCCTGTTTTTGCTCACCCAGAAACGCTGGTGAAAGTAA
AAGATGCTGAAGATCAGTTGGGTGCACGAGTGGGTTACATCGAACTGGATCTCAACAGCGGTAAGATCCT
TGAGAGTTTTCGCCCCGAAGAACGTTTTCCAATGATGAGCACTTTTAAAGTTCTGCTATGTGGCGCGGTA
TTATCCCGTATTGACGCCGGGCAAGAGCAACTCGGTCGCCGCATACACTATTCTCAGAATGACTTGGTTG
AGTACTCACCAGTCACAGAAAAGCATCTTACGGATGGCATGACAGTAAGAGAATTATGCAGTGCTGCCAT
AACCATGAGTGATAACACTGCGGCCAACTTACTTCTGACAACGATCGGAGGACCGAAGGAGCTAACCGCT
TTTTTGCACAACATGGGGGATCATGTAACTCGCCTTGATCGTTGGGAACCGGAGCTGAATGAAGCCATAC
CAAACGACGAGCGTGACACCACGATGCCTGTAGCAATGGCAACAACGTTGCGCAAACTATTAACTGGCGA
ACTACTTACTCTAGCTTCCCGGCAACAATTAATAGACTGGATGGAGGCGGATAAAGTTGCAGGACCACTT
CTGCGCTCGGCCCTTCCGGCTGGCTGGTTTATTGCTGATAAATCTGGAGCCGGTGAGCGTGGGTCTCGCG
GTATCATTGCAGCACTGGGGCCAGATGGTAAGCCCTCCCGTATCGTAGTTATCTACACGACGGGGAGTCA
GGCAACTATGGATGAACGAAATAGACAGATCGCTGAGATAGGTGCCTCACTGATTAAGCATTGGTAACTG
TCAGACCAAGTTTACTCATATATACTTTAGATTGATTTAAAACTTCATTTTTAATTTAAAAGGATCTAGG
TGAAGATCCTTTTTGATAATCTCATGACCAAAATCCCTTAACGTGAGTTTTCGTTCCACTGAGCGTCAGA
CCCCGTAGAAAAGATCAAAGGATCTTCTTGAGATCCTTTTTTTCTGCGCGTAATCTGCTGCTTGCAAACA
AAAAAACCACCGCTACCAGCGGTGGTTTGTTTGCCGGATCAAGAGCTACCAACTCTTTTTCCGAAGGTAA
CTGGCTTCAGCAGAGCGCAGATACCAAATACTGTTCTTCTAGTGTAGCCGTAGTTAGGCCACCACTTCAA
GAACTCTGTAGCACCGCCTACATACCTCGCTCTGCTAATCCTGTTACCAGTGGCTGCTGCCAGTGGCGAT
AAGTCGTGTCTTACCGGGTTGGACTCAAGACGATAGTTACCGGATAAGGCGCAGCGGTCGGGCTGAACGG
GGGGTTCGTGCACACAGCCCAGCTTGGAGCGAACGACCTACACCGAACTGAGATACCTACAGCGTGAGCT
ATGAGAAAGCGCCACGCTTCCCGAAGGGAGAAAGGCGGACAGGTATCCGGTAAGCGGCAGGGTCGGAACA
GGAGAGCGCACGAGGGAGCTTCCAGGGGGAAACGCCTGGTATCTTTATAGTCCTGTCGGGTTTCGCCACC
TCTGACTTGAGCGTCGATTTTTGTGATGCTCGTCAGGGGGGCGGAGCCTATGGAAAAACGCCAGCAACGC
GGCCTTTTTACGGTTCCTGGCCTTTTGCTGGCCTTTTGCTCACATGTTCTTTCCTGCGTTATCCCCTGAT
TCTGTGGATAACCGTATTACCGCCTTTGAGTGAGCTGATACCGCTCGCCGCAGCCGAACGACCGAGCGCA
GCGAGTCAGTGAGCGAGGAAGCGGAAGAGCGCCCAATACGCAAACCGCCTCTCCCCGCGCGTTGGCCGAT
TCATTAATGCAGCTGGCACGACAGGTTTCCCGACTGGAAAGCGGGCAGTGAGCGCAACGCAATTAATGTG
AGTTAGCTCACTCATTAGGCACCCCAGGCTTTACACTTTATGCTTCCGGCTCGTATGTTGTGTGGAATTG
TGAGCGGATAACAATTTCACACAGGAAACAGCTATGACCATGATTACGCCAAGCGCGCAATTAACCCTCA
CTAAAGGGAACAAAAGCTGGAGCTGCAAGC
