>Addgene plasmid #144404 | TFORF2425 | depositor partial sequence | sequence record 285327 | Insert
ACCGCCACCATGGAGGACACACCCCCCTCACTCAGCTGCTCCGACTGTCAGCGCCACTTTCCCAGCCTCC
CAGAGCTCTCTCGGCACCGAGAACTGCTCCATCCATCTCCCAACCAGGACAGTGAGGAGGCTGACAGCAT
CCCTCGGCCCTACCGTTGTCAGCAGTGTGGGCGGGGCTACCGTCACCCCGGGAGCCTGGTTAACCATCGT
CGGACCCACGAGACTGGCCTTTTCCCCTGTACCACCTGTGGCAAGGACTTCTCCAATCCCATGGCTCTCA
AGAGCCATATGAGGACACATGCTCCTGAGGGCCGCCGCAGGCACAGGCCCCCACGCCCCAAGGAAGCCAC
TCCACACCTCCAGGGTGAGACGGTGTCCACTGACTCCTGGGGCCAAAGGCTTGGCTCTAGTGAAGGCTGG
GAAAACCAGACAAAACATACAGAAGAGACACCTGACTGTGAATCTGTACCTGACCCCAGGGCAGCTTCGG
GTACGTGGGAAGATCTGCCCACCAGACAAAGAGAAGGCTTGGCAAGCCACCCAGGTCCTGAGGATGGTGC
AGACGGCTGGGGACCCTCCACTAACTCTGCCAGAGCCCCTCCTCTCCCCATCCCAGCCAGCAGCCTTCTT
AGCAACTTGGAACAGTATCTGGCTGAATCAGTAGTGAACTTCACAGGGGGCCAGGAGCCCACCCAGTCCC
CTCCTGCTGAGGAGGAGCGGCGGTACAAATGTAGTCAGTGTGGCAAGACCTACAAGCACGCCGGGAGCCT
CACCAACCACCGCCAGAGCCACACGCTGGGCATCTACCCCTGTGCCATCTGTTTCAAGGAGTTCTCTAAC
CTCATGGCTCTGAAGAACCACTCTCGACTGCATGCCCAGTATCGGCCTTACCACTGTCCCCACTGCCCCC
GTGTCTTCCGGCTCCCCCGGGAGCTGCTGGAACACCAGCAGTCCCATGAGGGTGAAAGGCAGGAGCCACG
CTGGGAGGAGAAAGGGATGCCCACCACCAATGGGCACACAGATGAGAGCAGCCAGGACCAGCTCCCCAGT
GCACAGATGCTGAATGGCTCTGCGGAGCTCAGCACCTCTGGGGAGCTGGAGGACAGTGGCCTGGAGGAAT
ACCGGCCTTTCCGCTGTGGGGACTGTGGCCGTACTTACCGCCATGCTGGGAGCCTCATCAACCATCGAAA
GAGCCACCAGACAGGTGTCTACCCCTGCTCACTCTGTTCTAAGCAGCTGTTCAATGCGGCTGCCCTCAAA
AACCATGTGCGGGCTCATCACAGGCCCAGGCAAGGAGTTGGGGAAAATGGGCAGCCATCAGTCCCACCAG
CTCCCCTGCTGCTGGCTGAGACCACCCACAAAGAGGAAGAGGACCCCACCACCACCCTGGACCATCGGCC
CTATAAGTGCAGTGAGTGTGGTCGTGCTTACCGCCACCGGGGGAGCCTGGTGAACCATCGCCACAGCCAT
CGGACTGGAGAGTACCAGTGCTCACTCTGTCCCCGCAAGTACCCCAATCTCATGGCCCTGCGCAACCACG
TGCGGGTACATTGCAAGGCTGCTCGCCGAAGTGCAGACATCGGGGCTGAGGGTGCCCCCAGCCACCTCAA
GGTAGAACTCCCGCCTGACCCAGTGGAGGCAGAGGCAGCCCCGCACACAGATCAGGACCATGTGTGCAAA
CATGAAGAAGAGGCCACGGACATCACCCCAGCAGCAGACAAGACAGCAGCACATATCTGTAGCATCTGTG
GGCTGCTCTTTGAAGACGCTGAGAGCCTTGAACGTCATGGCCTGACTCATGGGGCAGGGGAAAAGGAAAA
TAGCAGAACAGAGACCACAATGTCACCTCCTAGGGCCTTTGCCTGCCGAGACTGTGGAAAGAGCTATCGC
CACTCAGGCAGCCTTATCAACCACAGGCAGACCCACCAGACAGGAGACTTCAGTTGTGGGGCCTGTGCCA
AGCACTTCCACACCATGGCTGCCATGAAGAACCACTTGCGCCGGCACAGTCGGCGGCGGAGCAGGCGGCA
TCGGAAGCGGGCTGGCGGTGCCAGCGGTGGGAGAGAAGCCAAACTCCTGGCAGCGGAGAGCTGGACCCGG
GAGCTAGAAGACAATGAAGGCCTGGAGTCTCCCCAAGACCCTTCAGGGGAAAGTCCTCATGGGGCTGAAG
GCAACCTGGAAAGTGATGGGGACTGTTTGCAGGCTGAATCTGAAGGGGACAAATGTGGGCTTGAGAGGGA
TGAGACCCATTTCCAGGGTGATAAAGAGAGCGGAGGCACTGGGGAAGGACTGGAAAGGAAGGATGCCAGT
TTACTTGACAACTTGGACATCCCAGGTGAGGAAGGTGGTGGCACTCACTTCTGCGATAGCCTCACTGGGG
TGGATGAAGACCAGAAGCCAGCCACTGGCCAACCCAACTCCTCTTCCCACTCTGCCAATGCTGTCACTGG
CTGGCAGGCTGGGGCCGCTCACACATGCTCTGACTGTGGGCATTCTTTCCCCCATGCCACTGGCCTGCTG
AGCCACAGGCCCTGCCACCCACCAGGCATCTATCAGTGCTCCCTCTGCCCGAAGGAGTTTGACTCTCTGC
CTGCCCTCCGCAGCCACTTCCAGAACCATAGGCCTGGGGAGGCGACCTCAGCACAGCCTTTCCTCTGCTG
CCTCTGTGGCATGATCTTCCCTGGGCGGGCTGGCTACAGGCTTCACCGGCGCCAGGCCCACAGCTCCTCT
GGCATGACTGAGGGCTCAGAGGAGGAGGGGGAAGAGGAAGGAGTGGCAGAGGCAGCCCCTGCACGCAGTC
CACCACTGCAGCTCTCGGAAGCAGAGCTGCTGAATCAGCTGCAGCGGGAGGTGGAAGCGCTGGACAGTGC
AGGGTATGGGCACATCTGTGGCTGCTGTGGTCAGACCTACGATGACCTGGGGAGCCTGGAGCGTCACCAC
CAAAGTCAGAGTTCTGGGACTACTGCAGACAAGGCTCCCAGCCCCTTGGGAGTGGCAGGTGATGCCATGG
AGATGGTCGTGGACAGTGTCTTGGAGGACATAGTGAATTCTGTCTCTGGAGAGGGTGGAGATGCCAAGTC
TCAAGAGGGAGCAGGCACCCCCTTGGGAGACAGCCTCTGCATCCAGGGTGGGGAAAGTTTGTTGGAGGCT
CAGCCCCGCCCCTTCCGCTGCAACCAGTGTGGCAAGACCTATCGCCATGGGGGCAGCCTGGTGAACCACC
GCAAGATCCACCAGACTGGAGACTTTCTCTGCCCTGTCTGCTCCCGCTGCTACCCCAACCTGGCTGCCTA
CCGTAATCATCTGCGGAACCACCCTCGCTGCAAAGGCTCTGAGCCCCAGGTTGGGCCCATCCCAGAGGCA
GCAGGTAGCAGTGAGCTGCAGGTTGGGCCCATCCCAGAAGGAGGCAGCAACAAGCCCCAGCACATGGCAG
AGGAGGGGCCGGGGCAAGCAGAAGTCGAGAAGCTCCAGGAAGAACTTAAAGTGGAGCCCCTGGAGGAAGT
GGCCAGGGTGAAAGAAGAGGTGTGGGAGGAGACCACTGTGAAGGGGGAGGAGATAGAGCCCAGGCTGGAG
ACTGCCGAGAAGGGCTGCCAGACTGAAGCCAGCTCTGAGCGGCCCTTCAGCTGCGAGGTGTGTGGCCGAT
CCTACAAGCACGCCGGCAGCCTCATCAACCACCGGCAGAGCCACCAGACCGGCCACTTTGGCTGTCAGGC
CTGCTCCAAGGGCTTCTCAAACCTCATGTCCCTCAAGAACCACCGGCGCATCCATGCAGATCCCCGACGT
TTCCGCTGCAGCGAGTGTGGGAAGGCCTTCCGCCTGCGGAAACAGCTGGCCAGCCACCAGCGGGTCCACA
TGGAACGGCGTGGGGGTGGGGGCACCCGAAAGGCGACTCGGGAAGATCGGCCCTTCCGCTGTGGGCAGTG
CGGGCGGACCTATCGCCACGCCGGCAGCCTCCTGAACCACCGGCGCAGCCACGAGACGGGCCAGTACAGC
TGCCCCACCTGCCCCAAGACCTACTCCAACCGCATGGCCCTGAAGGACCACCAGAGGCTGCACTCAGAGA
ATCGGCGGCGACGGGCTGGACGGTCCAGGCGCACAGCTGTGCGTTGCGCCCTCTGTGGCCGCAGCTTCCC
TGGCCGGGGATCTTTGGAGCGGCACCTGCGGGAGCATGAGGAGACAGAAAGGGAGCCAGCCAATGGCCAG
GGAGGCCTGGATGGCACAGCGGCCAGTGAGGCGAACCTGACTGGCAGCCAGGGACTAGAGACCCAATTGG
GTGGTGCTGAGCCAGTACCCCACTTGGAGGATGGAGTCCCAAGGCCAGGGGAGCGCAGTCAGAGCCCCAT
CAGGGCAGCAAGCTCAGAAGCCCCAGAGCCACTGTCCTGGGGTGCAGGGAAGGCAGGTGGGTGGCCGGTA
GGTGGGGGACTGGGGAATCATAGTGGAGGCTGGGTTCCTCAGTTCCTAACTAGGTCAGAGGAGCCAGAGG
ACAGTGTCCACAGGAGTCCTTGCCACGCTGGTGACTGCCAGCTCAATGGACCTACTCTGAGTCACATGGA
TAGCTGGGACAACAGAGACAACAGCTCTCAGCTGCAGCCAGGGAGCCACTCCTCTTGCAGCCAGTGTGGC
AAGACTTACTGCCAGTCAGGCAGCCTCTTGAACCACAACACCAACAAGACAGACCGACACTATTGCCTGC
TCTGCTCCAAGGAGTTCTTAAATCCTGTGGCCACAAAGAGCCACAGCCACAACCACATAGACGCCCAGAC
CTTTGCCTGTCCTGACTGTGGCAAAGCCTTTGAGTCCCACCAGGAACTGGCCAGCCACCTGCAGGCTCAT
GCCCGGGGCCACAGCCAGGTGCCAGCCCAGATGGAGGAGGCCAGAGATCCCAAAGCCGGGACTGGGGAGG
ACCAGGTGGTTCTCCCTGGTCAAGGGAAAGCCCAGGAGGCCCCATCAGAAACCCCCAGAGGCCCAGGAGA
GAGTGTGGAGAGAGCCAGGGGAGGACAAGCGGTGACGTCCATGGCGGCTGAGGACAAGGAGCGGCCCTTC
CGCTGCACCCAGTGCGGGCGCTCCTACCGCCATGCTGGCAGCCTGCTGAACCACCAGAAGGCCCACACCA
CAGGGTTGTACCCGTGCTCCCTCTGTCCCAAACTTCTCCCTAACCTGCTGTCTCTTAAGAACCACAGCAG
GACCCACACGGACCCCAAGCGCCACTGCTGCAGCATCTGTGGCAAGGCCTTTCGGACAGCTGCCCGGCTG
GAGGGCCACGGGCGGGTCCATGCACCCCGGGAGGGGCCTTTCACCTGCCCCCATTGTCCCCGCCACTTCC
GCCGCCGAATCAGCTTCGTGCAGCACCAGCAGCAGCACCAGGAGGAGTGGACGGTGGCCGGCTCCGGAGC
CCCAGTGGCACCAGTGACGGGCAGAGGGGACTTGCCATTGCCCCCTCCACCCACCCCCACGACCCCACTC
CTGGATCCTTCACCCCAGTGGCCTGCAGACCTCAGCTTCTCCCTCTAGTAATGAACTAGTCCGTAACTTG
AAAGTATTTCGATTTCTTGGCTTTATATATCTTGTGGAAAGGACGATGCACGCAACTTGGCTATAATGCT
