>Addgene plasmid #144404 | TFORF2425 | depositor partial sequence | sequence record 285328 | Barcode
TGCACGCAACTTGGCTATAATGCT
